>Addgene plasmid #193681 | pLX317 GFP | addgene full sequence | sequence record 380288 | Addgene NGS Result
CTTTGGCGCCGGCTCGAGGCCTGCAGGTGCAAAGATGGATAAAGTTTTAAACAGAGAGGAATCTTTGCAG
CTAATGGACCTTCTAGGTCTTGAAAGGAGTGGGAATTGGCTCCGGTGCCCGTCAGTGGGCAGAGCGCACA
TCGCCCACAGTCCCCGAGAAGTTGGGGGGAGGGGTCGGCAATTGAACCGGTGCCTAGAGAAGGTGGCGCG
GGGTAAACTGGGAAAGTGATGTCGTGTACTGGCTCCGCCTTTTTCCCGAGGGTGGGGGAGAACCGTATAT
AAGTGCAGTAGTCGCCGTGAACGTTCTTTTTCGCAACGGGTTTGCCGCCAGAACACAGGTAAGTGCCGTG
TGTGGTTCCCGCGGGCCTGGCCTCTTTACGGGTTATGGCCCTTGCGTGCCTTGAATTACTTCCACCTGGC
TGCAGTACGTGATTCTTGATCCCGAGCTTCGGGTTGGAAGTGGGTGGGAGAGTTCGAGGCCTTGCGCTTA
AGGAGCCCCTTCGCCTCGTGCTTGAGTTGAGGCCTGGCCTGGGCGCTGGGGCCGCCGCGTGCGAATCTGG
TGGCACCTTCGCGCCTGTCTCGCTGCTTTCGATAAGTCTCTAGCCATTTAAAATTTTTGATGACCTGCTG
CGACGCTTTTTTTCTGGCAAGATAGTCTTGTAAATGCGGGCCAAGATCTGCACACTGGTATTTCGGTTTT
TGGGGCCGCGGGCGGCGACGGGGCCCGTGCGTCCCAGCGCACATGTTCGGCGAGGCGGGGCCTGCGAGCG
CGGCCACCGAGAATCGGACGGGGGTAGTCTCAAGCTGGCCGGCCTGCTCTGGTGCCTGGCCTCGCGCCGC
CGTGTATCGCCCCGCCCTGGGCGGCAAGGCTGGCCCGGTCGGCACCAGTTGCGTGAGCGGAAAGATGGCC
GCTTCCCGGCCCTGCTGCAGGGAGCTCAAAATGGAGGACGCGGCGCTCGGGAGAGCGGGCGGGTGAGTCA
CCCACACAAAGGAAAAGGGCCTTTCCGTCCTCAGCCGTCGCTTCATGTGACTCCACGGAGTACCGGGCGC
CGTCCAGGCACCTCGATTAGTTCTCGAGCTTTTGGAGTACGTCGTCTTTAGGTTGGGGGGAGGGGTTTTA
TGCGATGGAGTTTCCCCACACTGAGTGGGTGGAGACTGAAGTTAGGCCAGCTTGGCACTTGATGTAATTC
TCCTTGGAATTTGCCCTTTTTGAGTTTGGATCTTGGTTCATTCTCAAGCCTCAGACAGTGGTTCAAAGTT
TTTTTCTTCCATTTCAGGTGTCGTGAGGCTAGCATCGATTGATCAACAAGTTTGTACAAAAAAGCAGGCT
CCGCGGCCGCCCCCTTCACCATGGTGAGCAAGGGCGAGGAGCTGTTCACCGGGGTGGTGCCCATCCTGGT
CGAGCTGGACGGCGACGTAAACGGCCACAAGTTCAGCGTGTCTGGCGAGGGCGAGGGCGATGCCACCTAC
GGCAAGCTGACCCTGAAGTTCATCTGCACCACCGGCAAGCTGCCCGTGCCCTGGCCCACCCTCGTGACCA
CCCTGACCTACGGCGTGCAGTGCTTCAGCCGCTACCCCGACCACATGAAGCAGCACGACTTCTTCAAGTC
CGCCATGCCCGAAGGCTACGTCCAGGAGCGCACCATCTTCTTCAAGGACGACGGCAACTACAAGACCCGC
GCCGAGGTGAAGTTCGAGGGCGACACCCTGGTGAACCGCATCGAGCTGAAGGGCATCGACTTCAAGGAGG
ACGGCAACATCCTGGGGCACAAGCTGGAGTACAACTACAACAGCCACAACGTCTATATCATGGCCGACAA
GCAGAAGAACGGCATCAAGGCGAACTTCAAGATCCGCCACAACATCGAGGACGGCAGCGTGCAGCTCGCC
GACCACTACCAGCAGAACACCCCCATCGGCGACGGCCCCGTGCTGCTGCCCGACAACCACTACCTGAGCA
CCCAGTCCGCCCTGAGCAAAGACCCCAACGAGAAGCGCGATCACATGGTCCTGCTGGAGTTCGTGACCGC
CGCCGGGATCACTCTCGGCATGGACGAGCTGTACAAGTCCAAGGGTGGGCGCGCCGACCCAGCTTTCTTG
TACAAAGTGGTTGATATCGGTAAGCCTATCCCTAACCCTCTCCTCGGTCTCGATTCTACGTAGTAATGAA
CTAGTCCGTAACTTGAAAGTATTTCGATTTCTTGGCTTTATATATCTTGTGGAAAGGACGAATCGATTTT
GTATTTGGAGGCCCTACGCGTTAAGTCGACAATCAACCTCTGGATTACAAAATTTGTGAAAGATTGACTG
GTATTCTTAACTATGTTGCTCCTTTTACGCTATGTGGATACGCTGCTTTAATGCCTTTGTATCATGCTAT
TGCTTCCCGTATGGCTTTCATTTTCTCCTCCTTGTATAAATCCTGGTTGCTGTCTCTTTATGAGGAGTTG
TGGCCCGTTGTCAGGCAACGTGGCGTGGTGTGCACTGTGTTTGCTGACGCAACCCCCACTGGTTGGGGCA
TTGCCACCACCTGTCAGCTCCTTTCCGGGACTTTCGCTTTCCCCCTCCCTATTGCCACGGCGGAACTCAT
CGCCGCCTGCCTTGCCCGCTGCTGGACAGGGGCTCGGCTGTTGGGCACTGACAATTCCGTGGTGTTGTCG
GGGAAATCATCGTCCTTTCCTTGGCTGCTCGCCTGTGTTGCCACCTGGATTCTGCGCGGGACGTCCTTCT
GCTACGTCCCTTCGGCCCTCAATCCAGCGGACCTTCCTTCCCGCGGCCTGCTGCCGGCTCTGCGGCCTCT
TCCGCGTCTTCGCCTTCGCCCTCAGACGAGTCGGATCTCCCTTTGGGCCGCCTCCCCGCGTCGACTTTAA
GACCAATGACTTACAAGGCAGCTGTAGATCTTAGCCACTTTTTAAAAGAAAAGGGGGGACTGGAAGGGCT
AATTCACTCCCAACGAAGACAAGATCTGCTTTTTGCTTGTACTGGGTCTCTCTGGTTAGACCAGATCTGA
GCCTGGGAGCTCTCTGGCTAACTAGGGAACCCACTGCTTAAGCCTCAATAAAGCTTGCCTTGAGTGCTTC
AAGTAGTGTGTGCCCGTCTGTTGTGTGACTCTGGTAACTAGAGATCCCTCAGACCCTTTTAGTCAGTGTG
GAAAATCTCTAGCAGTACGTATAGTAGTTCATGTCATCTTATTATTCAGTATTTATAACTTGCAAAGAAA
TGAATATCAGAGAGTGAGAGGAACTTGTTTATTGCAGCTTATAATGGTTACAAATAAAGCAATAGCATCA
CAAATTTCACAAATAAAGCATTTTTTTCACTGCATTCTAGTTGTGGTTTGTCCAAACTCATCAATGTATC
TTATCATGTCTGGCTCTAGCTATCCCGCCCCTAACTCCGCCCATCCCGCCCCTAACTCCGCCCAGTTCCG
CCCATTCTCCGCCCCATGGCTGACTAATTTTTTTTATTTATGCAGAGGCCGAGGCCGCCTCGGCCTCTGA
GCTATTCCAGAAGTAGTGAGGAGGCTTTTTTGGAGGCCTAGGGACGTACCCAATTCGCCCTATAGTGAGT
CGTATTACGCGCGCTCACTGGCCGTCGTTTTACAACGTCGTGACTGGGAAAACCCTGGCGTTACCCAACT
TAATCGCCTTGCAGCACATCCCCCTTTCGCCAGCTGGCGTAATAGCGAAGAGGCCCGCACCGATCGCCCT
TCCCAACAGTTGCGCAGCCTGAATGGCGAATGGG
[124 nt withheld, positions 3745-3868]
C
[91 nt withheld, positions 3870-3960]
A
[49 nt withheld, positions 3962-4010]
CCTTTGACGTTGGAGTCCACGTTCTTT
[37 nt withheld, positions 4038-4074]
ACCCTATCTCGGTCTATTCTTTTGATTTATAAGGGATTTTGCCGATTTCGGCCTATTGGTTAAAAAATGA
GCTGATTTAACAAAAATTTAACGCGAATTTTAACAAAATATTAACGCTTACAATTTAGGTGGCACTTTTC
GGGGAAATGTGCGCGGAACCCCTATTTGTTTATTTTTCTAAATACATTCAAATATGTATCCGCTCATGAG
ACAATAACCCTGATAAATGCTTCAATAATATTGAAAAAGGAAGAGTATGAGTATTCAACATTTCCGTGTC
GCCCTTATTCCCTTTTTTGCGGCATTTTGCCTTCCTGTTTTTGCTCACCCAGAAACGCTGGTGAAAGTAA
AAGATGCTGAAGATCAGTTGGGTGCACGAGTGGGTTACATCGAACTGGATCTCAACAGCGGTAAGATCCT
TGAGAGTTTTCGCCCCGAAGAACGTTTTCCAATGATGAGCACTTTTAAAGTTCTGCTATGTGGCGCGGTA
TTATCCCGTATTGACGCCGGGCAAGAGCAACTCGGTCGCCGCATACACTATTCTCAGAATGACTTGGTTG
AGTACTCACCAGTCACAGAAAAGCATCTTACGGATGGCATGACAGTAAGAGAATTATGCAGTGCTGCCAT
AACCATGAGTGATAACACTGCGGCCAACTTACTTCTGACAACGATCGGAGGACCGAAGGAGCTAACCGCT
TTTTTGCACAACATGGGGGATCATGTAACTCGCCTTGATCGTTGGGAACCGGAGCTGAATGAAGCCATAC
CAAACGACGAGCGTGACACCACGATGCCTGTAGCAATGGCAACAACGTTGCGCAAACTATTAACTGGCGA
ACTACTTACTCTAGCTTCCCGGCAACAATTAATAGACTGGATGGAGGCGGATAAAGTTGCAGGACCACTT
CTGCGCTCGGCCCTTCCGGCTGGCTGGTTTATTGCTGATAAATCTGGAGCCGGTGAGCGTGGGTCTCGCG
GTATCATTGCAGCACTGGGGCCAGATGGTAAGCCCTCCCGTATCGTAGTTATCTACACGACGGGGAGTCA
GGCAACTATGGATGAACGAAATAGACAGATCGCTGAGATAGGTGCCTCACTGATTAAGCATTGGTAACTG
TCAGACCAAGTTTACTCATATATACTTTAGATTGATTTAAAACTTCATTTTTAATTTAAAAGGATCTAGG
TGAAGATCCTTTTTGATAATCTCATGACCAAAATCCCTTAACGTGAGTTTTCGTTCCACTGAGCGTCAGA
CCCCGTAGAAAAGATCAAAGGATCTTCTTGAGATCCTTTTTTTCTGCGCGTAATCTGCTGCTTGCAAACA
AAAAAACCACCGCTACCAGCGGTGGTTTGTTTGCCGGATCAAGAGCTACCAACTCTTTTTCCGAAGGTAA
CTGGCTTCAGCAGAGCGCAGATACCAAATACTGTTCTTCTAGTGTAGCCGTAGTTAGGCCACCACTTCAA
GAACTCTGTAGCACCGCCTACATACCTCGCTCTGCTAATCCTGTTACCAGTGGCTGCTGCCAGTGGCGAT
AAGTCGTGTCTTACCGGGTTGGACTCAAGACGATAGTTACCGGATAAGGCGCAGCGGTCGGGCTGAACGG
GGGGTTCGTGCACACAGCCCAGCTTGGAGCGAACGACCTACACCGAACTGAGATACCTACAGCGTGAGCT
ATGAGAAAGCGCCACGCTTCCCGAAGGGAGAAAGGCGGACAGGTATCCGGTAAGCGGCAGGGTCGGAACA
GGAGAGCGCACGAGGGAGCTTCCAGGGGGAAACGCCTGGTATCTTTATAGTCCTGTCGGGTTTCGCCACC
TCTGACTTGAGCGTCGATTTTTGTGATGCTCGTCAGGGGGGCGGAGCCTATGGAAAAACGCCAGCAACGC
GGCCTTTTTACGGTTCCTGGCCTTTTGCTGGCCTTTTGCTCACATGTTCTTTCCTGCGTTATCCCCTGAT
TCTGTGGATAACCGTATTACCGCCTTTGAGTGAGCTGATACCGCTCGCCGCAGCCGAACGACCGAGCGCA
GCGAGTCAGTGAGCGAGGAAGCGGAAGAGCGCCCAATACGCAAACCGCCTCTCCCCGCGCGTTGGCCGAT
TCATTAATGCAGCTGGCACGACAGGTTTCCCGACTGGAAAGCGGGCAGTGAGCGCAACGCAATTAATGTG
AGTTAGCTCACTCATTAGGCACCCCAGGCTTTACACTTTATGCTTCCGGCTCGTATGTTGTGTGGAATTG
TGAGCGGATAACAATTTCACACAGGAAACAGCTATGACCATGATTACGCCAAGCGCGCAATTAACCCTCA
CTAAAGGGAACAAAAGCTGGAGCTGCAAGCTTAATGTAGTCTTATGCAATACTCTTGTAGTCTTGCAACA
TGGTAACGATGAGTTAGCAACATGCCTTACAAGGAGAGAAAAAGCACCGTGCATGCCGATTGGTGGAAGT
AAGGTGGTACGATCGTGCCTTATTAGGAAGGCAACAGACGGGTCTGACATGGATTGGACGAACCACTGAA
TTGCCGCATTGCAGAGATATTGTATTTAAGTGCCTAGCTCGATACATAAACGGGTCTCTCTGGTTAGACC
AGATCTGAGCCTGGGAGCTCTCTGGCTAACTAGGGAACCCACTGCTTAAGCCTCAATAAAGCTTGCCTTG
AGTGCTTCAAGTAGTGTGTGCCCGTCTGTTGTGTGACTCTGGTAACTAGAGATCCCTCAGACCCTTTTAG
TCAGTGTGGAAAATCTCTAGCAGTGGCGCCCGAACAGGGACTTGAAAGCGAAAGGGAAACCAGAGGAGCT
CTCTCGACGCAGGACTCGGCTTGCTGAAGCGCGCACGGCAAGAGGCGAGGGGCGGCGACTGGTGAGTACG
CCAAAAATTTTGACTAGCGGAGGCTAGAAGGAGAGAGATGGGTGCGAGAGCGTCAGTATTAAGCGGGGGA
GAATTAGATCGCGATGGGAAAAAATTCGGTTAAGGCCAGGGGGAAAGAAAAAATATAAATTAAAACATAT
AGTATGGGCAAGCAGGGAGCTAGAACGATTCGCAGTTAATCCTGGCCTGTTAGAAACATCAGAAGGCTGT
AGACAAATACTGGGACAGCTACAACCATCCCTTCAGACAGGATCAGAAGAACTTAGATCATTATATAATA
CAGTAGCAACCCTCTATTGTGTGCATCAAAGGATAGAGATAAAAGACACCAAGGAAGCTTTAGACAAGAT
AGAGGAAGAGCAAAACAAAAGTAAGACCACCGCACAGCAAGCGGCCGCTGATCTTCAGACCTGGAGGAGG
AGATATGAGGGACAATTGGAGAAGTGAATTATATAAATATAAAGTAGTAAAAATTGAACCATTAGGAGTA
GCACCCACCAAGGCAAAGAGAAGAGTGGTGCAGAGAGAAAAAAGAGCAGTGGGAATAGGAGCTTTGTTCC
TTGGGTTCTTGGGAGCAGCAGGAAGCACTATGGGCGCAGCGTCAATGACGCTGACGGTACAGGCCAGACA
ATTATTGTCTGGTATAGTGCAGCAGCAGAACAATTTGCTGAGGGCTATTGAGGCGCAACAGCATCTGTTG
CAACTCACAGTCTGGGGCATCAAGCAGCTCCAGGCAAGAATCCTGGCTGTGGAAAGATACCTAAAGGATC
AACAGCTCCTGGGGATTTGGGGTTGCTCTGGAAAACTCATTTGCACCACTGCTGTGCCTTGGAATGCTAG
TTGGAGTAATAAATCTCTGGAACAGATTTGGAATCACACGACCTGGATGGAGTGGGACAGAGAAATTAAC
AATTACACAAGCTTAATACACTCCTTAATTGAAGAATCGCAAAACCAGCAAGAAAAGAATGAACAAGAAT
TATTGGAATTAGATAAATGGGCAAGTTTGTGGAATTGGTTTAACATAACAAATTGGCTGTGGTATATAAA
ATTATTCATAATGATAGTAGGAGGCTTGGTAGGTTTAAGAATAGTTTTTGCTGTACTTTCTATAGTGAAT
AGAGTTAGGCAGGGATATTCACCATTATCGTTTCAGACCCACCTCCCAACCCCGAGGGGACCCATGCATT
GCATCTCAATTAGTCAGCAACCAGGTGTGGAAAGTCCCCAGGCTCCCCAGCAGGCAGAAGTATGCAAAGC
ATGCGTCTCAATTAGTCAGCAACCATAGTCCCGCCCCTAACTCCGCCCATCCCGCCCCTAACTCCGCCCA
GTTCCGCCCATTCTCCGCCCCATGGCTGACTAATTTTTTTTATTTATGCAGAGGCCGAGGCCGCCTCGGC
CTCTGAGCTATTCCAGAAGTAGTGAGGAGGCTTTTTTGGAGGCCTAGGCTTTTGCAAAAAGCTTTCTAGA
GGTACCACCGGAGCTTACCATGACCGAGTACAAGCCCACGGTGCGCCTCGCCACCCGCGACGACGTCCCC
AGGGCCGTACGCACCCTCGCCGCCGCGTTCGCCGACTACCCCGCCACGCGCCACACCGTCGATCCGGACC
GCCACATCGAGCGGGTCACCGAGCTGCAAGAACTCTTCCTCACGCGCGTCGGGCTCGACATCGGCAAGGT
GTGGGTCGCGGACGACGGCGCCGCCGTGGCGGTCTGGACCACGCCGGAGAGCGTCGAAGCGGGGGCGGTG
TTCGCCGAGATCGGCCCGCGCATGGCCGAGTTGAGCGGTTCCCGGCTGGCCGCGCAGCAACAGATGGAAG
GCCTCCTGGCGCCGCACCGGCCCAAGGAGCCCGCGTGGTTCCTGGCCACCGTCGGCGTCTCGCCCGACCA
CCAGGGCAAGGGTCTGGGCAGCGCCGTCGTGCTCCCCGGAGTGGAGGCGGCCGAGCGCGCCGGGGTGCCC
GCCTTCCTGGAGACCTCCGCGCCCCGCAACCTCCCCTTCTACGAGCGGCTCGGCTTCACCGTCACCGCCG
ACGTCGAGGTGCCCGAAGGACCGCGCACCTGGTGCATGACCCGCAAGCCCGGTGCCAGTTAACGAATTCT
AGATCTTGAGACAAATGGCAGTATTCATCCACAATTTTAAAAGAAAAGGGGGGATTGGGGGGTACAGTGC
AGGGGAAAGAATAGTAGACATAATAGCAACAGACATACAAACTAAAGAATTACAAAAACAAATTACAAAA
ATTCAAAATTTTCGGGTTTATTACAGGGACAGCAGAGATCCA
Features (pLannotate 1.2.2; 34 found; start..end, strand, type, name):
     35..101     +  CDS            small t antigen (fragment): SV40 (simian virus 40) small t antigen
    108..1286    +  promoter       EF-1α promoter: strong constitutive promoter for human elongation factor EF-1α
   1306..1330    +  protein_bind   attB1: mutant version of attB; recombination site for the Gateway® BP reaction BP Clonase™
   1351..2067    +  CDS            EGFP: EGFP is a basic (constitutively fluorescent) green fluorescent protein published in 1996, derived from Aequorea victoria. It is reported to be a rapidly-maturing weak dimer with moderate acid sensitivity.
   2087..2111    -  protein_bind   attB2: mutant version of attB; recombination site for the Gateway® BP reaction BP Clonase™
   2119..2160    +  CDS            V5 tag: epitope tag from simian virus 5
   2176..2229    +  promoter       U6 promoter (fragment): RNA polymerase III promoter for human U6 snRNA
   2271..2859    +  misc_feature   WPRE: woodchuck hepatitis virus posttranscriptional regulatory element
   2910..2929    +  misc_feature   cPPT/CTS (fragment): central polypurine tract and central termination sequence of HIV-1
   2931..3164    +  LTR            3' LTR (ΔU3): self-inactivating 3' long terminal repeat (LTR) from HIV-1
   3242..3363    +  polyA_signal   SV40 poly(A) signal: SV40 polyadenylation signal
   3403..3538    +  rep_origin     SV40 ori: SV40 origin of replication
   3559..3577    -  promoter       T7 promoter: promoter for bacteriophage T7 RNA polymerase
   3585..3740    +  CDS            lacZα (fragment): LacZα fragment of β-galactosidase; lacZ fragment
   3745..4173    +  rep_origin     f1 ori (sequence partly withheld): f1 bacteriophage origin of replication; arrow indicates direction of (+) strand synthesis
   4226..4330    +  promoter       AmpR promoter: bla
   4331..5191    +  CDS            AmpR: β-lactamase; bla; confers resistance to ampicillin, carbenicillin, and related antibiotics
   5362..5950    +  rep_origin     ori: high-copy-number ColE1/pMB1/pBR322/pUC origin of replication
   6133..6225    +  CDS            lacI (fragment): lac repressor; lacI; The lac repressor binds to the lac operator to inhibit transcription in E. coli. This inhibition can be relieved by adding lactose or isopropyl-β-D-thiogalactopyranoside (IPTG).
   6238..6259    +  protein_bind   CAP binding site: CAP binding activates transcription in the presence of cAMP. E. coli catabolite activator protein
   6274..6304    +  promoter       lac promoter: promoter for the E. coli lac operon
   6312..6328    +  protein_bind   lac operator: The lac repressor binds to the lac operator to inhibit transcription in E. coli. This inhibition can be relieved by adding lactose or isopropyl-β-D-thiogalactopyranoside (IPTG). lac repressor encoded by lacI
   6373..6391    +  promoter       T3 promoter: promoter for bacteriophage T3 RNA polymerase
   6419..6645    +  promoter       RSV promoter: Rous sarcoma virus enhancer/promoter
   6646..6826    +  LTR            5' LTR (truncated): truncated 5' long terminal repeat (LTR) from HIV-1
   6873..6998    +  misc_feature   HIV-1 Ψ: packaging signal of human immunodeficiency virus type 1
   6982..7345    +  CDS            HIV-1 gag (fragment): gag protein from human immunodeficiency virus 1; gag
   7491..7724    +  misc_feature   RRE: The Rev response element (RRE) of HIV-1 allows for Rev-dependent mRNA export from the nucleus to the cytoplasm.
   8101..8127    +  CDS            Rev (fragment): human immunodeficiency virus 1 (HIV-1) Rev protein; rev; enhances nuclear export of unspliced and incompletely spliced viral mRNAs
   8134..8157    +  promoter       SV40 promoter (fragment): SV40 early promoter
   8158..8229    +  promoter       SV40 promoter (fragment): SV40 enhancer and early promoter
   8253..8388    +  rep_origin     SV40 ori: SV40 origin of replication
   8434..9030    +  CDS            PuroR (fragment): puromycin N-acetyltransferase; pac from Streptomyces; confers resistance to puromycin
   9079..9196    +  misc_feature   cPPT/CTS: central polypurine tract and central termination sequence of HIV-1
