[The description below was written by a language model from this plasmid's Addgene catalogue record and pLannotate feature annotations shown in this document.]
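Description:
pLX317 GFP is a lentiviral expression plasmid built on the pLX317 backbone, part of which derives from a Broad Institute vector set, and intended for constitutive expression of GFP in mammalian cells after viral transduction. In bacteria it is maintained through a high-copy ColE1/pUC-type origin and selected with ampicillin via the β-lactamase gene. An f1 origin and remnants of a lac/lacZα cloning region flanked by T3 and T7 promoters are also present in the backbone.

The viral portion has a third-generation, self-inactivating layout. An RSV promoter fused to a truncated HIV-1 5' LTR drives genomic RNA production in packaging cells. It is followed by the Ψ packaging signal with a gag fragment, the RRE for Rev-dependent nuclear export, and a cPPT/CTS that aids nuclear import. The 3' LTR carries the ΔU3 deletion, so the integrated provirus lacks LTR promoter activity, and an SV40 poly(A) signal lies downstream.

Within the provirus there are two expression units. SV40 early promoter and origin sequences precede a puromycin N-acetyltransferase gene (annotated as a near-complete fragment), which allows puromycin selection of transduced cells. The human EF-1α promoter then drives EGFP, which sits between attB1 and attB2 sites left by Gateway recombination. A V5 tag coding sequence follows attB2, but the record does not indicate whether it is read in frame with EGFP or blocked by a stop codon. A WPRE downstream enhances transcript expression. The catalogue lists the insert species as human, although the annotated EGFP is derived from Aequorea victoria. The construct is suited to use as a fluorescent control or marker alongside other pLX317 ORF clones.
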