Addgene plasmid #193681: pLX317 GFP
Purpose: Constitutive lentiviral expression of GFP
Depositing lab: William Hahn. Depositing organization: Dana-Farber Cancer Institute. Publication: YAP1 and PRDM14 converge to promote cell survival and tumorigenesis. Kim M, Ly SH, Xie Y, Duronio GN, Ford-Roshon D, Hwang JH, Sulahian R, Rennhack JP, So J, Gjoerup O, Talamas JA, Grandclaudon M, Long HW, Doench JG, Sethi NS, Giannakis M, Hahn WC. Dev Cell. 2022 Jan 24;57(2):212-227.e8. doi: 10.1016/j.devcel.2021.12.006. Epub 2022 Jan 5. PubMed 34990589.
Backbone
  Vector backbone: pLX317
  Vector type: Lentiviral
Growth in bacteria
  Bacterial resistance: Ampicillin, 100 μg/mL
  Growth temperature: 37°C
  Growth strain: NEB Stable
  Copy number: High Copy
Gene/Insert
  Gene/Insert name: GFP
  Species: H. sapiens (human)
  Cloning method: Gateway Cloning
  Sequencing primers: 5′ EF1a-F; 3′ WPRE-R
Resource information
  A portion of this plasmid was derived from a plasmid made by: Broad Institute (GPP)
Terms and licenses: Academic/Nonprofit Terms; Industry Terms: Not Available to Industry
Depositor comments: Clone ID: BRDN0000559466
How to cite: pLX317 GFP was a gift from William Hahn (Addgene plasmid # 193681 ; http://n2t.net/addgene:193681 ; RRID:Addgene_193681)
